>Addgene plasmid #56514 | ZsGreen1-H2B-6 | depositor partial sequence | sequence record 87408 | insert sequence
ACGTCAGATCCGCTAGCGCTACCGGACTCAGATCTCGAGCTCAAGCTTCGAATTCTGCAGTCGACGGTAC
CGCCACCATGCCAGAGCCAGCGAAGTCTGCTCCCGCCCCGAAAAAGGGCTCCAAGAAGGCGGTGACTAAG
GCGCAGAAGAAAGGCGGCAAGAAGCGCAAGCGCAGCCGCAAGGAGAGCTATTCCATCTATGTGTACAAGG
TTCTGAAGCAGGTCCACCCTGACACCGGCATTTCGTCCAAGGCCATGGGCATCATGAATTCGTTTGTGAA
CGACATTTTCGAGCGCATCGCAGGTGAGGCTTCCCGCCTGGCGCATTACAACAAGCGCTCGACCATCACC
TCCAGGGAGATCCAGACGGCCGTGCGCCTGCTGCTGCCTGGGGAGTTGGCCAAGCACGCCGTGTCCGAGG
GTACTAAGGCCATCACCAAGTACACCAGCGCTAAGGATCCACCGGTCGCCACCATGGCCCAGTCCAAGCA
CGGCCTGACCAAGGAGATGACCATGAAGTACCGCATGGAGGGCTGCGTGGACGGCCACAAGTTCGTGATC
ACCGGCGAGGGCATCGGCTACCCCTTCAAGGGCAAGCAGGCCATCAACCTGTGCGTGGTGGAGGGCGGCC
CCTTGCCCTTCGCCGAGGACATCTTGTCCGCCGCCTTCATGTACGGCAACCGCGTGTTCACCGAGTACCC
CCAGGACATCGTCGACTACTTCAAGAACTCCTGCCCCGCCGGCTACACCTGGGACCGCTCCTTCCTGTTC
GAGGACGGCGCCGTGTGCATCTGCAACGCCGACATCACCGTGAGCGTGGAGGAGAACTGCATGTACCACG
AGTCCAAGTTCTACGGCGTGAACTTCCCCGCCGACGGCCCCGTGATGAAGAAGATGACCGACAACTGGGA
GCCCTCCTGCGAGAAGATCATCCCCGTGCCCAAGCAGGGCATCTTGAAGGGCGACGTGAGCATGTACCTG
CTGCTGAAGGACGGTGGCCGCTTGCGCTGCCAGTTCGACACCGTGTACAAGGCCAAGTCCGTGCCCCGCA
AGATGCCCGACTGGCACTTCATCCAGCACAAGCTGACCCGCGAGGACCGCAGCGACGCCAAGAACCAGAA
GTGGCACCTGACCGAGCACGCCATCGCCTCCGGCTCCGCCTTGCCCTGAGCGGCCGCGACTCTAGATCAT
AATCAGCCATACCACAT
