>Addgene plasmid #56514 | ZsGreen1-H2B-6 | addgene partial sequence | sequence record 136857 | CMV-F 5'-CGCAAATGGGCGGTAGGCGTG-3'
TCAGATCCGCTAGCGCTACCGGACTCAGATCTCGAGCTCAAGCTTCGAATTCTGCAGTCGACGGTACCGC
CACCATGCCAGAGCCAGCGAAGTCTGCTCCCGCCCCGAAAAAGGGCTCCAAGAAGGCGGTGACTAAGGCG
CAGAAGAAAGGCGGCAAGAAGCGCAAGCGCAGCCGCAAGGAGAGCTATTCCATCTATGTGTACAAGGTTC
TGAAGCAGGTCCACCCTGACACCGGCATTTCGTCCAAGGCCATGGGCATCATGAATTCGTTTGTGAACGA
CATTTTCGAGCGCATCGCAGGTGAGGCTTCCCGCCTGGCGCATTACAACAAGCGCTCGACCATCACCTCC
AGGGAGATCCAGACGGCCGTGCGCCTGCTGCTGCCTGGGGAGTTGGCCAAGCACGCCGTGTCCGAGGGTA
CTAAGGCCATCACCAAGTACACCAGCGCTAAGGATCCACCGGTCGCCACCATGGCCCAGTCCAAGCACGG
CCTGACCAAGGAGATGACCATGAAGTACCGCATGGAGGGCTGCGTGGACGGCCACAAGTTCGTGATCACC
GGCGAGGGCATCGGCTACCCCTTCAAGGGCAAGCAGGCCATCAACCTGTGCGTGGTGGAGGGCGGCCCCT
TGCCCTTCGCCGAGGACATCTTGTCCGCCGCCTTCATGTACGGCAACCGCGTGTTCACCGAGTACCCCC
