[The description below was written by a language model from this plasmid's Addgene catalogue record.]
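Description:
ZsGreen1-H2B-6 is a mammalian expression plasmid that produces human histone H2B fused to the green fluorescent protein ZsGreen1, serving as a marker for the nucleus and chromatin. It is built on a ZsGreen1 fluorescent-protein backbone of about 4.75 kb (without insert). It is maintained as a high-copy plasmid in E. coli under kanamycin selection. For mammalian cells, the record lists a neomycin resistance marker, which allows G418 selection of stable transfectants. No feature table is provided, so the origin of replication and the promoter arrangement driving the resistance marker are not stated. The relative order of ZsGreen1 and H2B in the fusion and the nature of any linker between them are also not recorded.

The insert is the human H2B coding sequence corresponding to the H2BC11 (HIST1H2BJ) gene, carrying two amino-acid substitutions relative to the reference, D26G and V119I. Expression is driven by the CMV promoter, a strong constitutive promoter in most mammalian cell lines. The use of an SV40 polyA sequencing primer suggests an SV40 polyadenylation signal downstream of the fusion.

Because H2B is a core nucleosome component, the fusion protein is incorporated into chromatin and labels nuclei in interphase and condensed chromosomes in mitosis. The construct therefore suits fluorescence imaging of nuclear morphology, cell division and chromatin dynamics, or use as a nuclear counter-label alongside other fluorescent markers. The recorded spectral properties for ZsGreen1 are an excitation peak at 493 nm and an emission peak at 505 nm, compatible with standard green filter sets.
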