Addgene plasmid #56514: ZsGreen1-H2B-6
Purpose: Localization: Nucleus/Histones, Excitation: 493, Emission: 505
Depositing lab: Michael Davidson.
Backbone
  Vector backbone: ZsGreen1
  Backbone size w/o insert (bp): 4750
  Vector type: Mammalian Expression
  Selectable markers: Neomycin (select with G418)
Growth in bacteria
  Bacterial resistance: Kanamycin, 50 μg/mL
  Growth temperature: 37°C
  Growth strain: DH5alpha
  Copy number: High Copy
Gene/Insert
  Gene/Insert name: H2B (alt names: Human Histone H2B; NM_021058.3)
  Species: H. sapiens (human)
  Mutation: D26G and V119I in H2B
  Entrez Gene: H2BC11 (a.k.a. H2B/r, H2BFR, H2BJ, HIST1H2BJ)
  Promoter: CMV
  Tag / fusion protein: ZsGreen1
  Cloning method: Unknown
  Sequencing primers: 5′ CMV-F; 3′ SV40pA-R
Terms and licenses: Academic/Nonprofit Terms; Industry Terms: Not Available to Industry
Depositor comments: . Excitation = 493; Emission = 505
How to cite: ZsGreen1-H2B-6 was a gift from Michael Davidson (Addgene plasmid # 56514 ; http://n2t.net/addgene:56514 ; RRID:Addgene_56514)
